>Addgene plasmid #46516 | pGEX Stat5B-SH2 | depositor full sequence | sequence record 65752 | Full Sequence
ACGTTATCGACTGCACGGTGCACCAATGCTTCTGGCGTCAGGCAGCCATCGGAAGCTGTGGTATGGCTGT
GCAGGTCGTAAATCACTGCATAATTCGTGTCGCTCAAGGCGCACTCCCGTTCTGGATAATGTTTTTTGCG
CCGACATCATAACGGTTCTGGCAAATATTCTGAAATGAGCTGTTGACAATTAATCATCGGCTCGTATAAT
GTGTGGAATTGTGAGCGGATAACAATTTCACACAGGAAACAGTATTCATGTCCCCTATACTAGGTTATTG
GAAAATTAAGGGCCTTGTGCAACCCACTCGACTTCTTTTGGAATATCTTGAAGAAAAATATGAAGAGCAT
TTGTATGAGCGCGATGAAGGTGATAAATGGCGAAACAAAAAGTTTGAATTGGGTTTGGAGTTTCCCAATC
TTCCTTATTATATTGATGGTGATGTTAAATTAACACAGTCTATGGCCATCATACGTTATATAGCTGACAA
GCACAACATGTTGGGTGGTTGTCCAAAAGAGCGTGCAGAGATTTCAATGCTTGAAGGAGCGGTTTTGGAT
ATTAGATACGGTGTTTCGAGAATTGCATATAGTAAAGACTTTGAAACTCTCAAAGTTGATTTTCTTAGCA
AGCTACCTGAAATGCTGAAAATGTTCGAAGATCGTTTATGTCATAAAACATATTTAAATGGTGATCATGT
AACCCATCCTGACTTCATGTTGTATGACGCTCTTGATGTTGTTTTATACATGGACCCAATGTGCCTGGAT
GCGTTCCCAAAATTAGTTTGTTTTAAAAAACGTATTGAAGCTATCCCACAAATTGATAAGTACTTGAAAT
CCAGCAAGTATATAGCATGGCCTTTGCAGGGCTGGCAAGCCACGTTTGGTGGTGGCGACCATCCTCCAAA
ATCGGATCTGGAAGTTCTGTTCCAGGGGCCCCTGGGATCCGCCATTTTGGGGTTTGTAAACAAGCAACAG
GCCCATGACCTACTCATTAACAAGCCAGATGGGACCTTCCTCCTGAGATTCAGTGACTCAGAAATTGGCG
GCATCACCATTGCTTGGAAGTTTGATTCTCAGGAAAGAATGTTTTGGAATCTGATGCCTTTTACCACCAG
AGACTTCTCCATTCGGTCCCTAGCCGACCGCTTGGGAGACTTGAATTACCTTATCTACGTGTTTCCTGAT
CGGCCAAAAGATGAAGTATACTCCAAATACTACACACCAGTTCCCTGCGAGTCTGCTACTGGAATTCATC
GTGACGCAAGCTTGCTTGGTGGCGGTCTGAACGACATCTTCGAGGCTCAGAAAATCGAATGGCACGAATA
AGCGGCCGCATCGTGACTGACTGACGATCTGCCTCGCGCGTTTCGGTGATGACGGTGAAAACCTCTGACA
CATGCAGCTCCCGGAGACGGTCACAGCTTGTCTGTAAGCGGATGCCGGGAGCAGACAAGCCCGTCAGGGC
GCGTCAGCGGGTGTTGGCGGGTGTCGGGGCGCAGCCATGACCCAGTCACGTAGCGATAGCGGAGTGTATA
ATTCTTGAAGACGAAAGGGCCTCGTGATACGCCTATTTTTATAGGTTAATGTCATGATAATAATGGTTTC
TTAGACGTCAGGTGGCACTTTTCGGGGAAATGTGCGCGGAACCCCTATTTGTTTATTTTTCTAAATACAT
TCAAATATGTATCCGCTCATGAGACAATAACCCTGATAAATGCTTCAATAATATTGAAAAAGGAAGAGTA
TGAGTATTCAACATTTCCGTGTCGCCCTTATTCCCTTTTTTGCGGCATTTTGCCTTCCTGTTTTTGCTCA
CCCAGAAACGCTGGTGAAAGTAAAAGATGCTGAAGATCAGTTGGGTGCACGAGTGGGTTACATCGAACTG
GATCTCAACAGCGGTAAGATCCTTGAGAGTTTTCGCCCCGAAGAACGTTTTCCAATGATGAGCACTTTTA
AAGTTCTGCTATGTGGCGCGGTATTATCCCGTGTTGACGCCGGGCAAGAGCAACTCGGTCGCCGCATACA
CTATTCTCAGAATGACTTGGTTGAGTACTCACCAGTCACAGAAAAGCATCTTACGGATGGCATGACAGTA
AGAGAATTATGCAGTGCTGCCATAACCATGAGTGATAACACTGCGGCCAACTTACTTCTGACAACGATCG
GAGGACCGAAGGAGCTAACCGCTTTTTTGCACAACATGGGGGATCATGTAACTCGCCTTGATCGTTGGGA
ACCGGAGCTGAATGAAGCCATACCAAACGACGAGCGTGACACCACGATGCCTGCAGCAATGGCAACAACG
TTGCGCAAACTATTAACTGGCGAACTACTTACTCTAGCTTCCCGGCAACAATTAATAGACTGGATGGAGG
CGGATAAAGTTGCAGGACCACTTCTGCGCTCGGCCCTTCCGGCTGGCTGGTTTATTGCTGATAAATCTGG
AGCCGGTGAGCGTGGGTCTCGCGGTATCATTGCAGCACTGGGGCCAGATGGTAAGCCCTCCCGTATCGTA
GTTATCTACACGACGGGGAGTCAGGCAACTATGGATGAACGAAATAGACAGATCGCTGAGATAGGTGCCT
CACTGATTAAGCATTGGTAACTGTCAGACCAAGTTTACTCATATATACTTTAGATTGATTTAAAACTTCA
TTTTTAATTTAAAAGGATCTAGGTGAAGATCCTTTTTGATAATCTCATGACCAAAATCCCTTAACGTGAG
TTTTCGTTCCACTGAGCGTCAGACCCCGTAGAAAAGATCAAAGGATCTTCTTGAGATCCTTTTTTTCTGC
GCGTAATCTGCTGCTTGCAAACAAAAAAACCACCGCTACCAGCGGTGGTTTGTTTGCCGGATCAAGAGCT
ACCAACTCTTTTTCCGAAGGTAACTGGCTTCAGCAGAGCGCAGATACCAAATACTGTCCTTCTAGTGTAG
CCGTAGTTAGGCCACCACTTCAAGAACTCTGTAGCACCGCCTACATACCTCGCTCTGCTAATCCTGTTAC
CAGTGGCTGCTGCCAGTGGCGATAAGTCGTGTCTTACCGGGTTGGACTCAAGACGATAGTTACCGGATAA
GGCGCAGCGGTCGGGCTGAACGGGGGGTTCGTGCACACAGCCCAGCTTGGAGCGAACGACCTACACCGAA
CTGAGATACCTACAGCGTGAGCTATGAGAAAGCGCCACGCTTCCCGAAGGGAGAAAGGCGGACAGGTATC
CGGTAAGCGGCAGGGTCGGAACAGGAGAGCGCACGAGGGAGCTTCCAGGGGGAAACGCCTGGTATCTTTA
TAGTCCTGTCGGGTTTCGCCACCTCTGACTTGAGCGTCGATTTTTGTGATGCTCGTCAGGGGGGCGGAGC
CTATGGAAAAACGCCAGCAACGCGGCCTTTTTACGGTTCCTGGCCTTTTGCTGGCCTTTTGCTCACATGT
TCTTTCCTGCGTTATCCCCTGATTCTGTGGATAACCGTATTACCGCCTTTGAGTGAGCTGATACCGCTCG
CCGCAGCCGAACGACCGAGCGCAGCGAGTCAGTGAGCGAGGAAGCGGAAGAGCGCCTGATGCGGTATTTT
CTCCTTACGCATCTGTGCGGTATTTCACACCGCATAAATTCCGACACCATCGAATGGTGCAAAACCTTTC
GCGGTATGGCATGATAGCGCCCGGAAGAGAGTCAATTCAGGGTGGTGAATGTGAAACCAGTAACGTTATA
CGATGTCGCAGAGTATGCCGGTGTCTCTTATCAGACCGTTTCCCGCGTGGTGAACCAGGCCAGCCACGTT
TCTGCGAAAACGCGGGAAAAAGTGGAAGCGGCGATGGCGGAGCTGAATTACATTCCCAACCGCGTGGCAC
AACAACTGGCGGGCAAACAGTCGTTGCTGATTGGCGTTGCCACCTCCAGTCTGGCCCTGCACGCGCCGTC
GCAAATTGTCGCGGCGATTAAATCTCGCGCCGATCAACTGGGTGCCAGCGTGGTGGTGTCGATGGTAGAA
CGAAGCGGCGTCGAAGCCTGTAAAGCGGCGGTGCACAATCTTCTCGCGCAACGCGTCAGTGGGCTGATCA
TTAACTATCCGCTGGATGACCAGGATGCCATTGCTGTGGAAGCTGCCTGCACTAATGTTCCGGCGTTATT
TCTTGATGTCTCTGACCAGACACCCATCAACAGTATTATTTTCTCCCATGAAGACGGTACGCGACTGGGC
GTGGAGCATCTGGTCGCATTGGGTCACCAGCAAATCGCGCTGTTAGCGGGCCCATTAAGTTCTGTCTCGG
CGCGTCTGCGTCTGGCTGGCTGGCATAAATATCTCACTCGCAATCAAATTCAGCCGATAGCGGAACGGGA
AGGCGACTGGAGTGCCATGTCCGGTTTTCAACAAACCATGCAAATGCTGAATGAGGGCATCGTTCCCACT
GCGATGCTGGTTGCCAACGATCAGATGGCGCTGGGCGCAATGCGCGCCATTACCGAGTCCGGGCTGCGCG
TTGGTGCGGATATCTCGGTAGTGGGATACGACGATACCGAAGACAGCTCATGTTATATCCCGCCGTCAAC
CACCATCAAACAGGATTTTCGCCTGCTGGGGCAAACCAGCGTGGACCGCTTGCTGCAACTCTCTCAGGGC
CAGGCGGTGAAGGGCAATCAGCTGTTGCCCGTCTCACTGGTGAAAAGAAAAACCACCCTGGCGCCCAATA
CGCAAACCGCCTCTCCCCGCGCGTTGGCCGATTCATTAATGCAGCTGGCACGACAGGTTTCCCGACTGGA
AAGCGGGCAGTGAGCGCAACGCAATTAATGTGAGTTAGCTCACTCATTAGGCACCCCAGGCTTTACACTT
TATGCTTCCGGCTCGTATGTTGTGTGGAATTGTGAGCGGATAACAATTTCACACAGGAAACAGCTATGAC
CATGATTACGGATTCACTGGCCGTCGTTTTACAACGTCGTGACTGGGAAAACCCTGGCGTTACCCAACTT
AATCGCCTTGCAGCACATCCCCCTTTCGCCAGCTGGCGTAATAGCGAAGAGGCCCGCACCGATCGCCCTT
CCCAACAGTTGCGCAGCCTGAATGGCGAATGGCGCTTTGCCTGGTTTCCGGCACCAGAAGCGGTGCCGGA
AAGCTGGCTGGAGTGCGATCTTCCTGAGGCCGATACTGTCGTCGTCCCCTCAAACTGGCAGATGCACGGT
TACGATGCGCCCATCTACACCAACGTAACCTATCCCATTACGGTCAATCCGCCGTTTGTTCCCACGGAGA
ATCCGACGGGTTGTTACTCGCTCACATTTAATGTTGATGAAAGCTGGCTACAGGAAGGCCAGACGCGAAT
TATTTTTGATGGCGTTGGAATT
Features (pLannotate 1.2.2; 18 found; start..end, strand, type, name):
      6..107     -  CDS            yciV (fragment): RNAAM_ECOLI - Also known as trpH From Escherichia coli (strain K12).
    183..211     +  promoter       tac promoter: strong E. coli promoter; hybrid between the trp and lac UV5 promoters
    219..235     +  protein_bind   lac operator: The lac repressor binds to the lac operator to inhibit transcription in E. coli. This inhibition can be relieved by adding lactose or isopropyl-β-D-thiogalactopyranoside (IPTG). lac repressor encoded by lacI
    258..911     +  CDS            GST26_SCHJA: Experimental evidence at protein level: Swiss-Prot protein existence level 1. GST isoenzymes appear to play a central role in the parasite detoxification system. Other functions are also suspected including a role in increasing the solubility of haematin in the parasite gut. From Schistosoma japonicum (Blood fluke).
    951..1250    +  CDS            STAT5B (fragment): STA5B_HUMAN - Experimental evidence at protein level: Swiss-Prot protein existence level 1. Carries out a dual function: signal transduction and activation of transcription. Mediates cellular responses to the cytokine KITLG/SCF and other growth factors. Binds to the GAS element and activates PRL-induced transcription. Positively regulates hematopoietic/erythroid differentiation. From Homo sapiens (Human).
   1287..1328    +  CDS            AviTag™ (fragment): peptide tag that allows for enzymatic biotinylation
   1359..1398    +  CDS            rop (fragment): Rop protein, which maintains plasmids at low copy number; rop
   1500..1540    +  misc_feature   bom (fragment): basis of mobility region from pBR322
   1645..1749    +  promoter       AmpR promoter: bla
   1750..2610    +  CDS            AmpR: β-lactamase; bla; confers resistance to ampicillin, carbenicillin, and related antibiotics
   2781..3369    +  rep_origin     ori: high-copy-number ColE1/pMB1/pBR322/pUC origin of replication
   3555..3606    -  misc_feature   bom (fragment): basis of mobility region from pBR322
   3613..3690    +  promoter       lacIq promoter: lacI (mutant); In the lacIq allele, a single base change in the promoter boosts expression of the lacI gene about 10-fold.
   3691..4773    +  CDS            lacI: lac repressor; lacI; The lac repressor binds to the lac operator to inhibit transcription in E. coli. This inhibition can be relieved by adding lactose or isopropyl-β-D-thiogalactopyranoside (IPTG).
   4786..4807    +  protein_bind   CAP binding site: CAP binding activates transcription in the presence of cAMP. E. coli catabolite activator protein
   4822..4852    +  promoter       lac promoter: promoter for the E. coli lac operon
   4860..4876    +  protein_bind   lac operator: The lac repressor binds to the lac operator to inhibit transcription in E. coli. This inhibition can be relieved by adding lactose or isopropyl-β-D-thiogalactopyranoside (IPTG). lac repressor encoded by lacI
   4896..5069    +  CDS            lacZα: LacZα fragment of β-galactosidase; lacZ fragment
