[The description below was written by a language model from this plasmid's Addgene catalogue record and pLannotate feature annotations shown in this document.]
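Description:
pGEX Stat5B-SH2 is a bacterial expression plasmid built on the pGEX6P1 backbone for producing the SH2 domain of human STAT5B as a GST fusion protein in E. coli. The insert, roughly 300 bp cloned between retained BamHI and EcoRI sites, encodes amino acids 593-692 of STAT5B, the region that recognises phosphotyrosine-containing peptide motifs. It sits in frame downstream of Schistosoma japonicum glutathione S-transferase and a PreScission protease cleavage site, which allows the GST moiety to be removed after purification. It is followed by a C-terminal AviTag, a short peptide that can be enzymatically biotinylated. The depositor gives the fusion protein a molecular weight of about 36.4 kDa.

Expression is driven by the tac promoter, a strong trp/lac hybrid, with an adjacent lac operator. The plasmid also carries lacI under the lacIq promoter, so the repressor is supplied in cis and transcription stays low until it is induced with IPTG. The plasmid replicates from a ColE1/pBR322-type origin and is selected through the β-lactamase gene, which confers ampicillin resistance. The catalogue lists it as low copy, although the feature annotation detects only a fragment of rop. The remaining annotated elements (a lac promoter/operator with a lacZα fragment, bom fragments and a short yciV fragment) are backbone remnants with no apparent role in expression.

The associated publication concerns high-throughput phosphotyrosine profiling with SH2 domains. This suggests the purified GST-SH2 protein serves as an affinity probe for tyrosine-phosphorylated binding sites, with GST and the biotinylatable AviTag available as handles for purification, detection or immobilisation.
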