Addgene plasmid #46516: pGEX Stat5B-SH2
Depositing lab: Bruce Mayer. Depositing organization: University of Connecticut Health Center. Publication: High-throughput phosphotyrosine profiling using SH2 domains. Machida K, Thompson CM, Dierck K, Jablonowski K, Karkkainen S, Liu B, Zhang H, Nash PD, Newman DK, Nollau P, Pawson T, Renkema GH, Saksela K, Schiller MR, Shin DG, Mayer BJ. Mol Cell. 2007 Jun 22;26(6):899-915. 10.1016/j.molcel.2007.05.031 PubMed 17588523.
Backbone
  Vector backbone: pGEX6P1
  Backbone manufacturer: GE Healthcare Biosciences
  Backbone size w/o insert (bp): 4900
  Vector type: Bacterial Expression
Growth in bacteria
  Bacterial resistance: Ampicillin, 100 μg/mL
  Growth temperature: 37°C
  Growth strain: DH5alpha
  Copy number: Low Copy
Gene/Insert
  Gene/Insert name: Stat5B (alt names: STAT5B; STAT5; STAT5B)
  Species: H. sapiens (human)
  Insert size (bp): 313
  Mutation: contains amino acids 593-692
  GenBank ID: STAT5B
  Entrez Gene: STAT5B (a.k.a. GHISID2, STAT5)
  Promoter: Tac
  Tag / fusion protein: GST (N terminal on backbone); PreScission (N terminal on backbone); AviTag (C terminal on backbone)
  Cloning method: Restriction Enzyme; 5′ cloning site BamHI (not destroyed); 3′ cloning site EcoRI (not destroyed)
  Sequencing primers: 5′ pGEX-5; 3′ pGEX-3
Terms and licenses: Academic/Nonprofit Terms; Industry Terms: Not Available to Industry
Depositor comments: The molecular weight of the GST fusion protein is approximately 36.4 kDa
How to cite: pGEX Stat5B-SH2 was a gift from Bruce Mayer (Addgene plasmid # 46516 ; http://n2t.net/addgene:46516 ; RRID:Addgene_46516)
