>Addgene plasmid #46516 | pGEX Stat5B-SH2 | depositor partial sequence | sequence record 65753 | Insert sequence
GGATCCGCCATTTTGGGGTTTGTAAACAAGCAACAGGCCCATGACCTACTCATTAACAAGCCAGATGGGA
CCTTCCTCCTGAGATTCAGTGACTCAGAAATTGGCGGCATCACCATTGCTTGGAAGTTTGATTCTCAGGA
AAGAATGTTTTGGAATCTGATGCCTTTTACCACCAGAGACTTCTCCATTCGGTCCCTAGCCGACCGCTTG
GGAGACTTGAATTACCTTATCTACGTGTTTCCTGATCGGCCAAAAGATGAAGTATACTCCAAATACTACA
CACCAGTTCCCTGCGAGTCTGCTACTGGAATTC
