>Addgene plasmid #46516 | pGEX Stat5B-SH2 | addgene partial sequence | sequence record 66740 | pGEX5
GGGGCCCCTGGGATCCGCCATTTTGGGGTTTGTAAACAAGCAACAGGCCCATGACCTACTCATTAACAAG
CCAGATGGGACCTTCCTCCTGAGATTCAGTGACTCAGAAATTGGCGGCATCACCATTGCTTGGAAGTTTG
ATTCTCAGGAAAGAATGTTTTGGAATCTGATGCCTTTTACCACCAGAGACTTCTCCATTCGGTCCCTAGC
CGACCGCTTGGGAGACTTGAATTACCTTATCTACGTGTTTCCTGATCGGCCAAAAGATGAAGTATACTCC
AAATACTACACACCAGTTCCCTGCGAGTCTGCTACTGGAATTCATCGTGACGCAAGCTTGCTTGGTGGCG
GTCTGAACGACATCTTCGAGGCTCAGAAAATCGAATGGCACGAATAAGCGGCCGCATCGTGACTGACTGA
CGATCTGCCTCGCGCGTTTCGGTGATGACGGTGAAAACCTCTGACACATGCAGCTCCCGGAGACGGTCAC
AGCTTGTCTGTAAGCGGATGCCGGGAGCAGACAAGCCCGTCAGGGCGCGTCAGCGGGTGTTGGCGGGTGT
CGGGGCGCAGCCATGACCCAGTCACGTAGCGATAGCGGAGTGTATAATTCTTGAAGACGAAAGGGCCTCG
TGATACGCCTATTTTTATAGGTTAATGTCATGATAATAATGGTTTCTTAGACGTCAGGTGGCACTTTTCG
GGGAAATGTGCGCGGAACCCCTATTTGTTTATTTTTCTAAATACATTCAAATATGTATCCGCTCATGAGA
CAATAACCCTGATAAATGCTTCAATAATATTGAAAAAGGAA
